>Addgene plasmid #195749 | pLAMP1-miRFP718nano | addgene full sequence | sequence record 384901 | Addgene NGS Result
TCTTTCCTGCGTTATCCCCTGATTCTGTGGATAACCGTATTACCGCCATGCATTAGTTATTAATAGTAAT
CAATTACGGGGTCATTAGTTCATAGCCCATATATGGAGTTCCGCGTTACATAACTTACGGTAAATGGCCC
GCCTGGCTGACCGCCCAACGACCCCCGCCCATTGACGTCAATAATGACGTATGTTCCCATAGTAACGCCA
ATAGGGACTTTCCATTGACGTCAATGGGTGGAGTATTTACGGTAAACTGCCCACTTGGCAGTACATCAAG
TGTATCATATGCCAAGTACGCCCCCTATTGACGTCAATGACGGTAAATGGCCCGCCTGGCATTATGCCCA
GTACATGACCTTATGGGACTTTCCTACTTGGCAGTACATCTACGTATTAGTCATCGCTATTACCATGGTG
ATGCGGTTTTGGCAGTACATCAATGGGCGTGGATAGCGGTTTGACTCACGGGGATTTCCAAGTCTCCACC
CCATTGACGTCAATGGGAGTTTGTTTTGGCACCAAAATCAACGGGACTTTCCAAAATGTCGTAACAACTC
CGCCCCATTGACGCAAATGGGCGGTAGGCGTGTACGGTGGGAGGTCTATATAAGCAGAGCTGGTTTAGTG
AACCGTCAGATCCGCTAGCGCTACCGGACTCAGATCTCGAGCGCCACCATGGCGGCCCCGGGCGCCCGGC
GTCCGCTGCTCCTGTTGCTGCTGGCAGGCCTTGCACACAGCGCCCCAGCACTGTTCGAGGTGAAAGACAA
CAACGGCACAGCGTGTATAATGGCCAGCTTCTCTGCCTCCTTTCTGACCACCTATGAGGCTGGACATGTT
TCTAAGGTCTCGAATATGACCCTGCCAGCCTCTGCAGAAGTCCTGAAGAATAGCAGCTCTTGTGGTGAAA
AGAATGCTTCTGAGCCCACCCTCGCAATCACCTTTGGAGAAGGATATTTACTGAAACTCACCTTCACAAA
AAACACAACACGTTACAGTGTCCAGCACATGTATTTCACATATAACCTGTCAGACACACAATTCTTTCCC
AATGCCAGCTCCAAAGGGCCCGACACTGTGGATTCCACAACTGACATCAAGGCAGACATCAACAAAACAT
ACCGATGTGTCAGCGACATCAGGGTCTACATGAAGAATGTGACCATTGTGCTCTGGGACGCTACTATCCA
GGCCTACCTGCCGAGTAGCAACTTCAGCAAGGAAGAGACACGCTGCCCACAGGATCAACCTTCCCCAACT
ACTGGGCCACCCAGCCCCTCACCACCACTTGTGCCCACAAACCCCAGTGTGTCCAAGTACAATGTGACTG
GTGACAATGGAACCTGCCTGCTGGCCTCTATGGCACTGCAACTCAACATCACCTACATGAAGAAGGACAA
CACGACTGTGACCAGAGCATTCAACATCAACCCAAGTGACAAATATAGTGGGACTTGCGGTGCCCAGTTG
GTGACCCTGAAGGTGGGGAACAAGAGCAGAGTCCTGGAGCTGCAGTTTGGGATGAATGCCACTTCTAGCC
TGTTTTTCCTGCAAGGAGTTCAGTTGAACATGACTCTTCCTGATGCCATAGAGCCCACGTTCAGCACCTC
CAACTATTCCCTGAAAGCTCTTCAGGCCAGTGTCGGCAACTCATACAAGTGCAACAGTGAGGAGCACATC
TTTGTCAGCAAGGCGCTCGCCCTCAATGTCTTCAGCGTGCAAGTCCAGGCTTTCAGGGTAGAAAGTGACA
GGTTTGGGTCTGTGGAAGAGTGTGTACAGGACGGTAACAACATGCTGATCCCCATTGCTGTGGGCGGGGC
CCTGGCAGGGCTGGTCCTCATCGTCCTCATCGCCTACCTCATCGGCAGGAAGAGGAGTCACGCGGGCTAT
CAGACCATCTCGGAATTCGGCTCCACCGGCTCCACCGGCTCCACCGGCGCGGATCCACCGGTAATGGCAA
ACCTGGACAAGATGCTGAACACCATCGTGACCGAGGTGCGCCAGTTCCTGCAAGTGGACAGACTCTGCGT
GTTCAAGTTCGAGGAAGATTACTCCGGCAACATCATCTACGAAGCCGTGGACGACGGATGGTTGAGCATC
CTGAAGACCCACGTGCGGGACTGCTACTTCATGGAAACCAGAGGCGAGGAATACCTGCACGGCAGATACC
AGGCCATCGCCGACATCCACCAGGCCAATCTGGCGGAGAGCTATAGAGACTTCCTGACCCAGTACCAGGT
GCGGGCCATTGTGGCTGTCCCCATCCTGAAGGGCAAGAAGCTGTGGGGCTTGTTCAGCGCCCACCAACTG
GCCGCCCCTCGGAGCTGGCAGGCCTGGGAAATCGAGTTCCTGAAACAGCAAGCCGTGGTGATGGGCATCG
CCATCCAGCAGAGCTAGCTGAATTCTGCAGATATCCAGCACAGTGGCGGCCGCGACTCTAGATCATAATC
AGCCATACCACATTTGTAGAGGTTTTACTTGCTTTAAAAAACCTCCCACACCTCCCCCTGAACCTGAAAC
ATAAAATGAATGCAATTGTTGTTGTTAACTTGTTTATTGCAGCTTATAATGGTTACAAATAAAGCAATAG
CATCACAAATTTCACAAATAAAGCATTTTTTTCACTGCATTCTAGTTGTGGTTTGTCCAAACTCATCAAT
GTATCTTAAGGCGTAAATTGTAAGCGTTAATATTTTGTTAAAATTCGCGTTAAATTTTTGTTAAATCAGC
TCATTTTTTAACCAATAGGCCGAAATCGGCAAAATCCCTTATAAATCAAAAGAATAGACCGAGATAGGGT
[37 nt withheld, positions 2801-2837]
AAAGAACGTGGACTCCAACGTCAAAGG
[49 nt withheld, positions 2865-2913]
T
[91 nt withheld, positions 2915-3005]
G
[124 nt withheld, positions 3007-3130]
CAGGTGGCACTTTTCGGGGAAATGTGCGCGGAACCCCTATTTGTTTATTTTTCTAAATACATTCAAATAT
GTATCCGCTCATGAGACAATAACCCTGATAAATGCTTCAATAATATTGAAAAAGGAAGAGTCCTGAGGCG
GAAAGAACCAGCTGTGGAATGTGTGTCAGTTAGGGTGTGGAAAGTCCCCAGGCTCCCCAGCAGGCAGAAG
TATGCAAAGCATGCATCTCAATTAGTCAGCAACCAGGTGTGGAAAGTCCCCAGGCTCCCCAGCAGGCAGA
AGTATGCAAAGCATGCATCTCAATTAGTCAGCAACCATAGTCCCGCCCCTAACTCCGCCCATCCCGCCCC
TAACTCCGCCCAGTTCCGCCCATTCTCCGCCCCATGGCTGACTAATTTTTTTTATTTATGCAGAGGCCGA
GGCCGCCTCGGCCTCTGAGCTATTCCAGAAGTAGTGAGGAGGCTTTTTTGGAGGCCTAGGCTTTTGCAAA
GATCGATCAAGAGACAGGATGAGGATCGTTTCGCATGATTGAACAAGATGGATTGCACGCAGGTTCTCCG
GCCGCTTGGGTGGAGAGGCTATTCGGCTATGACTGGGCACAACAGACAATCGGCTGCTCTGATGCCGCCG
TGTTCCGGCTGTCAGCGCAGGGGCGCCCGGTTCTTTTTGTCAAGACCGACCTGTCCGGTGCCCTGAATGA
ACTGCAAGACGAGGCAGCGCGGCTATCGTGGCTGGCCACGACGGGCGTTCCTTGCGCAGCTGTGCTCGAC
GTTGTCACTGAAGCGGGAAGGGACTGGCTGCTATTGGGCGAAGTGCCGGGGCAGGATCTCCTGTCATCTC
ACCTTGCTCCTGCCGAGAAAGTATCCATCATGGCTGATGCAATGCGGCGGCTGCATACGCTTGATCCGGC
TACCTGCCCATTCGACCACCAAGCGAAACATCGCATCGAGCGAGCACGTACTCGGATGGAAGCCGGTCTT
GTCGATCAGGATGATCTGGACGAAGAGCATCAGGGGCTCGCGCCAGCCGAACTGTTCGCCAGGCTCAAGG
CGAGCATGCCCGACGGCGAGGATCTCGTCGTGACCCATGGCGATGCCTGCTTGCCGAATATCATGGTGGA
AAATGGCCGCTTTTCTGGATTCATCGACTGTGGCCGGCTGGGTGTGGCGGACCGCTATCAGGACATAGCG
TTGGCTACCCGTGATATTGCTGAAGAGCTTGGCGGCGAATGGGCTGACCGCTTCCTCGTGCTTTACGGTA
TCGCCGCTCCCGATTCGCAGCGCATCGCCTTCTATCGCCTTCTTGACGAGTTCTTCTGAGCGGGACTCTG
GGGTTCGAAATGACCGACCAAGCGACGCCCAACCTGCCATCACGAGATTTCGATTCCACCGCCGCCTTCT
ATGAAAGGTTGGGCTTCGGAATCGTTTTCCGGGACGCCGGCTGGATGATCCTCCAGCGCGGGGATCTCAT
GCTGGAGTTCTTCGCCCACCCTAGGGGGAGGCTAACTGAAACACGGAAGGAGACAATACCGGAAGGAACC
CGCGCTATGACGGCAATAAAAAGACAGAATAAAACGCACGGTGTTGGGTCGTTTGTTCATAAACGCGGGG
TTCGGTCCCAGGGCTGGCACTCTGTCGATACCCCACCGAGACCCCATTGGGGCCAATACGCCCGCGTTTC
TTCCTTTTCCCCACCCCACCCCCCAAGTTCGGGTGAAGGCCCAGGGCTCGCAGCCAACGTCGGGGCGGCA
GGCCCTGCCATAGCCTCAGGTTACTCATATATACTTTAGATTGATTTAAAACTTCATTTTTAATTTAAAA
GGATCTAGGTGAAGATCCTTTTTGATAATCTCATGACCAAAATCCCTTAACGTGAGTTTTCGTTCCACTG
AGCGTCAGACCCCGTAGAAAAGATCAAAGGATCTTCTTGAGATCCTTTTTTTCTGCGCGTAATCTGCTGC
TTGCAAACAAAAAAACCACCGCTACCAGCGGTGGTTTGTTTGCCGGATCAAGAGCTACCAACTCTTTTTC
CGAAGGTAACTGGCTTCAGCAGAGCGCAGATACCAAATACTGTTCTTCTAGTGTAGCCGTAGTTAGGCCA
CCACTTCAAGAACTCTGTAGCACCGCCTACATACCTCGCTCTGCTAATCCTGTTACCAGTGGCTGCTGCC
AGTGGCGATAAGTCGTGTCTTACCGGGTTGGACTCAAGACGATAGTTACCGGATAAGGCGCAGCGGTCGG
GCTGAACGGGGGGTTCGTGCACACAGCCCAGCTTGGAGCGAACGACCTACACCGAACTGAGATACCTACA
GCGTGAGCTATGAGAAAGCGCCACGCTTCCCGAAGGGAGAAAGGCGGACAGGTATCCGGTAAGCGGCAGG
GTCGGAACAGGAGAGCGCACGAGGGAGCTTCCAGGGGGAAACGCCTGGTATCTTTATAGTCCTGTCGGGT
TTCGCCACCTCTGACTTGAGCGTCGATTTTTGTGATGCTCGTCAGGGGGGCGGAGCCTATGGAAAAACGC
CAGCAACGCGGCCTTTTTACGGTTCCTGGCCTTTTGCTGGCCTTTTGCTCACATGT
Features (pLannotate 1.2.2; 16 found; start..end, strand, type, name):
      1..46      +  rep_origin     RSF ori (fragment): Plasmids containing the RSF 1030 origin of replication can be propagated in E. coli cells that contain additional plasmids with compatible origins.
    114..417     +  enhancer       CMV enhancer: human cytomegalovirus immediate early enhancer
    418..621     +  promoter       CMV promoter: human cytomegalovirus (CMV) immediate early promoter
    644..672     +  misc_feature   MCS (fragment): multiple cloning site
    679..1900    +  CDS            LAMP1 (fragment): rat lysosome-associated membrane glycoprotein 1
   1954..2394    +  CDS            miRFP670nano: miRFP670nano is a basic (constitutively fluorescent) near ir fluorescent protein published in 2019, derived from Nostoc punctiforme. It has very low acid sensitivity. It requires the cofactor biliverdin for fluorescence.
   2441..2524    +  CDS            large T antigen (fragment): large T antigen from SV40 (simian virus 40)
   2547..2668    +  polyA_signal   SV40 poly(A) signal: SV40 polyadenylation signal
   2702..3130    -  rep_origin     f1 ori (sequence partly withheld): f1 bacteriophage origin of replication; arrow indicates direction of (+) strand synthesis
   3157..3261    +  promoter       AmpR promoter: bla
   3263..3620    +  promoter       SV40 promoter: SV40 enhancer and early promoter
   3655..4449    +  CDS            NeoR/KanR: aminoglycoside phosphotransferase from Tn5; aph(3')-II (or nptII); confers resistance to neomycin, kanamycin, and G418 (Geneticin®)
   4470..4622    +  CDS            ble (fragment): BLE_KLEPN - Experimental evidence at protein level: Swiss-Prot protein existence level 1. Binding protein with a strong affinity to the bleomycin family of antibiotics. Binds to CL990; an antimitotic-antibiotic compound. From Klebsiella pneumoniae.
   4681..4728    +  polyA_signal   HSV TK poly(A) signal: herpes simplex virus thymidine kinase polyadenylation signal (Cole and Stacy, 1985)
   4819..4835    -  polyA_signal   bGH poly(A) signal (fragment): bovine growth hormone polyadenylation signal
   5057..5645    +  rep_origin     ori: high-copy-number ColE1/pMB1/pBR322/pUC origin of replication
