[The description below was written by a language model from this plasmid's Addgene catalogue record and pLannotate feature annotations shown in this document.]
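Description:
pLAMP1-miRFP718nano is a mammalian expression plasmid of about 5.7 kb built on the Clontech pN1 backbone, a design in which the gene of interest sits upstream of a fluorescent protein to give a C-terminal fusion. It is maintained in E. coli through a high-copy ColE1/pUC-type origin and selected with kanamycin. The same Tn5 NeoR/KanR (aminoglycoside phosphotransferase) gene serves both hosts: a bacterial bla-type promoter and an SV40 enhancer/early promoter sit in tandem in front of it, and an HSV TK polyadenylation signal follows it, so transfected mammalian cells can be selected with G418. An f1 origin is also present. Several short annotated fragments (RSF ori, ble, bGH poly(A), large T antigen) look like partial matches from automated annotation of backbone sequence rather than functional parts.

The payload is a 1,716 bp open reading frame driven by the human CMV immediate-early enhancer and promoter and terminated by the SV40 poly(A) signal. It encodes rat LAMP1, the lysosome-associated membrane glycoprotein, joined through a short linker region to the synthetic near-infrared fluorescent protein miRFP718nano. The feature table labels the fluorescent protein as miRFP670nano, a small biliverdin-dependent protein derived from Nostoc punctiforme. This is most likely the closest database match to a related protein, and the catalogue entry identifies the tag as miRFP718nano. Because LAMP1 resides in the lysosomal membrane, the fusion marks lysosomes in transfected cells, and the plasmid serves as a lysosome-membrane marker for near-infrared imaging. The associated work concerns a small, red-shifted near-infrared protein for deep-tissue SWIR (short-wave infrared) imaging.
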