Addgene plasmid #195749: pLAMP1-miRFP718nano
Purpose: LAMP1 (Lysosome Membrane) labelled with near-infrared fluorescent protein miRFP718nano
Depositing lab: Vladislav Verkhusha. Publication: Deep-tissue SWIR imaging using rationally designed small red-shifted near-infrared fluorescent protein. Oliinyk OS, Ma C, Pletnev S, Baloban M, Toboada C, Sheng H, Yao J, Verkhusha VV. Nat Methods. 2022 Dec 1. doi: 10.1038/s41592-022-01683-0. PubMed 36456785.
Backbone
  Vector backbone: pN1
  Backbone manufacturer: Clontech
  Vector type: Mammalian Expression
  Selectable markers: Neomycin (select with G418)
Growth in bacteria
  Bacterial resistance: Kanamycin, 50 μg/mL
  Growth temperature: 37°C
  Growth strain: DH5alpha
  Copy number: High Copy
Gene/Insert
  Gene/Insert name: LAMP1-miRFP718nano
  Species: R. norvegicus (rat), Synthetic
  Insert size (bp): 1716
  Promoter: CMV
  Tag / fusion protein: miRFP718nano (C terminal on insert)
  Cloning method: Unknown
  Sequencing primers: 5′ CMV Forward; 3′ SV40pA-R
Terms and licenses: Academic/Nonprofit Terms; Industry Terms: Not Available to Industry
How to cite: pLAMP1-miRFP718nano was a gift from Vladislav Verkhusha (Addgene plasmid # 195749 ; http://n2t.net/addgene:195749 ; RRID:Addgene_195749)
